Addgene plasmid #33090: pCMV-Flag-YAP-S381A
Depositing lab: Kunliang Guan. Depositing organization: University of California, San Diego (UCSD). Publication: Inactivation of YAP oncoprotein by the Hippo pathway is involved in cell contact inhibition and tissue growth control. Zhao B, Wei X, Li W, Udan RS, Yang Q, Kim J, Xie J, Ikenoue T, Yu J, Li L, Zheng P, Ye K, Chinnaiyan A, Halder G, Lai ZC, Guan KL. Genes Dev. 2007 Nov 1. 21(21):2747-61. 10.1101/gad.1602907 PubMed 17974916.
Backbone
  Vector backbone: pCMV
  Backbone size w/o insert (bp): 5000
  Vector type: Mammalian Expression
Growth in bacteria
  Bacterial resistance: Ampicillin, 100 μg/mL
  Growth temperature: 37°C
  Growth strain: DH5alpha
  Copy number: Unknown
Gene/Insert
  Gene/Insert name: YAP
  Mutation: S381A
  Entrez Gene: YAP1 (a.k.a. COB1, YAP, YAP-1, YAP2, YAP65, YKI)
  Promoter: CMV
  Tag / fusion protein: Flag (N terminal on insert)
  Cloning method: Restriction Enzyme; 5′ cloning site NA (unknown if destroyed); 3′ cloning site NA (unknown if destroyed)
  Sequencing primers: 5′ CMV-F; 3′ hGH-pA-R
Terms and licenses: Academic/Nonprofit Terms; Industry Terms: Not Available to Industry
How to cite: pCMV-Flag-YAP-S381A was a gift from Kunliang Guan (Addgene plasmid # 33090 ; http://n2t.net/addgene:33090 ; RRID:Addgene_33090)
