[The description below was written by a language model from this plasmid's Addgene catalogue record.]
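Description:
pCMV-Flag-YAP-S381A is a mammalian expression plasmid built on a pCMV backbone of about 5 kb (size without insert). It is propagated in E. coli under ampicillin selection. The record lists the copy number as unknown and does not describe the origin of replication or any mammalian selection marker, so the plasmid is best regarded as a transient-transfection vector unless other information shows otherwise. No feature table is provided, so the details of the backbone cannot be verified beyond the catalogue fields.

The insert is YAP (Entrez gene YAP1), the transcriptional co-activator that acts as the downstream effector of the Hippo pathway. It carries a serine-to-alanine substitution at position 381 and an N-terminal Flag epitope tag. The species of origin and the isoform are not stated explicitly. Expression is driven by the strong constitutive CMV immediate-early promoter. The 3′ sequencing primer anneals to an hGH polyadenylation signal, which suggests that this element terminates the transcript. The cloning sites were not recorded.

Replacing a serine with alanine removes a potential phosphorylation site, so the mutant can be compared with wild-type YAP to test what modification at that residue contributes. The associated publication concerns inactivation of the YAP oncoprotein by Hippo signalling in cell contact inhibition and tissue growth control, so the construct fits studies of how phosphorylation regulates YAP. The Flag tag allows the expressed protein to be detected by immunoblotting or immunofluorescence and recovered by immunoprecipitation, separately from endogenous YAP.
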