>Addgene plasmid #33090 | pCMV-Flag-YAP-S381A | addgene partial sequence | sequence record 41856 | hYAP1-R (5' GGCAGCCAAAACAGACTCCATGTCATT 3')
GCTTCCTGCAGACTTGGCATCAGCTCCTCTCCTTCTATGTTCATTCCATCTCCTTCCAGTGTTCCAAGGT
CCACATTTGTCCCAGGAATGGCTTCAAGGTAGTCTGGGAAACGGTTCTGCTGTGAGGGCAGGGTGCTTTG
GTTGATAGTATCACCTGTATCCATCTCATCCACACTGTTCAGGAAGTCATCTGGGGTTCGAGGGACACTG
TAGCTGCTCATGCTTAGTCCACTGTCTGTAGCCTCATCTCGAGAGTGATAGGTGCCACTGTTAAGGAAAG
GATCTGAGCTATTGGTCGTCATTGTTCTCAATTCCTGAGACATCCCGGGAGAAGACACTGGATTTTGAGT
CCCACCATCCTGCTCCAGTGTTGGTAACTGGCTACGCAGGGCTAACTCCTGCCGAAGCAGTTCTTGCTGT
TTCAGCCGCAGCCTCTCCTTCTCCATCTGCAGTTGCTGCAGTCGCATCTGTTGCTGCTGGTTGGAGTTGC
TGCCACCCATGACGCCTCCCTGTGGGCTCTGGGGAGCCAGGGGTGGTGGCTGTTTCACTGGAGCACTCTG
ACTGATTCTCTGGTTCATGGCAAAACGAGGGTCAAGCCTTGGGTCTAGCCAAGAGGTGGTCTTGTTCTTA
TGGTTTATATAGTAAATTTCTCCATCCTGA
