>Addgene plasmid #33090 | pCMV-Flag-YAP-S381A | addgene partial sequence | sequence record 41859 | CMV-F 5'-CGCAAATGGGCGGTAGGCGTG-3'
GCAGAGCTGTTAGTGAACCGTCAGAATTGATCTACCATGGACTACAAAGACGATGACGACAANCTTGCGG
CCGCGAATTCAAGCTTAGCCACCATGGACTACAAAGACGATGACGATAAAGCAAGGCTCGAATCGGTACC
TAAGGATCCCGGGCAGCAGCCGCCGCCTCAACCGGCCCCCCAGGGCCAAGGGCAGCCGCCTTCGCAGCCC
CCGCAGGGGCAGGGCCCGCCGTCCGGACCCGGGCAACCGGCACCCGCGGCGACCCAGGCGGCGCCGCAGG
CACCCCCCGCCGGGCATCAGATCGTGCACGTCCGCGGGGACTCGGAGACCGACCTGGAGGCGCTCTTCAA
CGCCGTCATGAACCCCAAGACGGCCAACGTGCCCCAGACCGTGCCCATGAGGCTCCGGAAGCTGCCCGAC
TCCTTCTTCAAGCCGCCGGAGCCCAAATCCCACTCCCGACAGGCCAGTACTGATGCAGGCACTGCAGGAG
CCCTGACTCCACAGCATGTTCGAGCTCATTCCTCTCCAGCTTCTCTGCAGTTGGGAGCTGTTTCTCCTGG
GACACTGACCCCCACTGGAGTAGTCTCTGGCCCAGCAGCTACACCCACAGCTCAGCATCTTCGACAGTCT
TCTTTTGAGATACCTGATGATGTACCTCTGCCAGCAGGTTGGGAGATGGCAAAGACATCTTCTGGTCAGA
GATACTTCTTAAATCACATCGATCAGACAAC
